>Addgene plasmid #54371 | LIIc F 4-5 | depositor full sequence | sequence record 84591 | Full Sequence
TTGTAAGCGTTAATATTTTGTTAAAATTCGCGTTAAATTTTTGTTAAATCAGCTCATTTTTTAACCAATA
GGCCGAAATCGGCAAAATCCCTTATAAATCAAAAGAATAGACCGAGATAGGGTTGAGTGGCCGCTACAGG
GCGCTCCCATTCGCCATTCAGGCTGCGCAACTGTTGGGAAGGGCGTTTCGGTGCGGGCCTCTTCGCTATT
ACGCCAGCTGGCGAAAGGGGGATGTGCTGCAAGGCGATTAAGTTGGGTAACGCCAGGGTTTTCCCAGTCA
CGACGTTGTAAAACGACGGCCAGTGAGCGCGACGTAATACGACTCACTATAGGGCGAATTGGCGGAAGGC
CGTCAAGGCCACGTGTCTTGTCCAGGCGCGCCATGAGCTCTAAAGCTTCGCTCGAGCTGCGGCCGCACGG
ATCCTCGAATTCCCAAGCTTATCTCGACCCGAAGACAATGTCGCGGTGAGACCACAAGTTTGTACAAAAA
AGCTGAACGAGAAACGTAAAATGATATAAATATCAATATATTAAATTAGATTTTGCATAAAAAACAGACT
ACATAATACTGTAAAACACAACATATCCAGTCACTATGGCGGCCCCTCGAGGGGCCGCATTAGGCACCCC
AGGCTTTACACTTTATGCTTCCGGCTCGTATAATGTGTGGATTTTGAGTTAGGATCCGTCGAGATTTTCA
GGAGCTAAGGAAGCTAAAATGGAGAAAAAAATCACTGGATATACCACCGTTGATATATCCCAATGGCATC
GTAAAGAACATTTTGAGGCATTTCAGTCAGTTGCTCAATGTACCTATAACCAGACCGTTCAGCTGGATAT
TACGGCCTTTTTAAAGACCGTAAAGAAAAATAAGCACAAGTTTTATCCGGCCTTTATTCACATTCTTGCC
CGCCTGATGAATGCTCATCCGGAATTCCGTATGGCAATGAAAGACGGTGAGCTGGTGATATGGGATAGTG
TTCACCCTTGTTACACCGTTTTCCATGAGCAAACTGAAACGTTTTCATCGCTCTGGAGTGAATACCACGA
CGATTTCCGGCAGTTTCTACACATATATTCGCAAGATGTGGCGTGTTACGGTGAAAACCTGGCCTATTTC
CCTAAAGGGTTTATTGAGAATATGTTTTTCGTCTCAGCCAATCCCTGGGTGAGTTTCACCAGTTTTGATT
TAAACGTGGCCAATATGGACAACTTCTTCGCCCCCGTTTTCACCATGGGCAAATATTATACGCAAGGCGA
CAAGGTGCTGATGCCGCTGGCGATTCAGGTTCATCATGCCGTTTGTGATGGCTTCCATGTCGGCAGAATG
CTTAATGAATTACAACAGTACTGCGATGAGTGGCAGGGCGGGGCGTAATCTAGAGGATCCGGCTTACTAA
AAGCCAGATAACAGTATGCGTATTTGCGCGCTGATTTTTGCGGTATAAGAATATATACTGATATGTATAC
CCGAAGTATGTCAAAAAGAGGTATGCTATGAAGCAGCGTATTACAGTGACAGTTGACAGCGACAGCTATC
AGTTGCTCAAGGCATATATGATGTCAATATCTCCGGTCTGGTAAGCACAACCATGCAGAATGAAGCCCGT
CGTCTGCGTGCCGAACGCTGGAAAGCGGAAAATCAGGAAGGGATGGCTGAGGTCGCCCGGTTTATTGAAA
TGAACGGCTCTTTTGCTGACGAGAACAGGGGCTGGTGAAATGCAGTTTAAGGTTTACACCTATAAAAGAG
AGAGCCGTTATCGTCTGTTTGTGGATGTACAGAGTGATATTATTGACACGCCCGGGCGACGGATGGTGAT
CCCCCTGGCCAGTGCACGTCTGCTGTCAGATAAAGTCCCCCGTGAACTTTACCCGGTGGTGCATATCGGG
GATGAAAGCTGGCGCATGATGACCACCGATATGGCCAGTGTGCCGGTTTCCGTTATCGGGGAAGAAGTGG
CTGATCTCAGCCACCGCGAAAATGACATCAAAAACGCCATTAACCTGATGTTCTGGGGAATATAAATGTC
AGGCTCCCTTATACACAGCCAGTCTGCAGGTCGACCATAGTGACTGGATATGTTGTGTTTTACAGTATTA
TGTAGTCTGTTTTTTATGCAAAATCTAATTTAATATATTGATATTTATATCATTTTACGTTTCTCGTTCA
GCTTTCTTGTACAAAGTGGTTGGGGTCTCATGTCTGAGTTGTCTTCGGGGTAGCGGCCGCTTGGATCCCA
GAATTCTAGGTACCTCTTAATTAATGGAGCACAAGACTGGCCTCATGGGCCTTCCGCTCACTGCCCGCTT
TCCAGTCGGGAAACCTGTCGTGCCAGCTGCATTAACATGGTCATAGCTGTTTCCTTGCGTATTGGGCGCT
CTCCGCTTCCTCGCTCACTGACTCGCTGCGCTCGGTCGTTCGGGTAAAGCCTGGGGTGCCTAATGAGCAA
AAGGCCAGCAAAAGGCCAGGAACCGTAAAAAGGCCGCGTTGCTGGCGTTTTTCCATAGGCTCCGCCCCCC
TGACGAGCATCACAAAAATCGACGCTCAAGTCAGAGGTGGCGAAACCCGACAGGACTATAAAGATACCAG
GCGTTTCCCCCTGGAAGCTCCCTCGTGCGCTCTCCTGTTCCGACCCTGCCGCTTACCGGATACCTGTCCG
CCTTTCTCCCTTCGGGAAGCGTGGCGCTTTCTCATAGCTCACGCTGTAGGTATCTCAGTTCGGTGTAGGT
CGTTCGCTCCAAGCTGGGCTGTGTGCACGAACCCCCCGTTCAGCCCGACCGCTGCGCCTTATCCGGTAAC
TATCGTCTTGAGTCCAACCCGGTAAGACACGACTTATCGCCACTGGCAGCAGCCACTGGTAACAGGATTA
GCAGAGCGAGGTATGTAGGCGGTGCTACAGAGTTCTTGAAGTGGTGGCCTAACTACGGCTACACTAGAAG
AACAGTATTTGGTATCTGCGCTCTGCTGAAGCCAGTTACCTTCGGAAAAAGAGTTGGTAGCTCTTGATCC
GGCAAACAAACCACCGCTGGTAGCGGTGGTTTTTTTGTTTGCAAGCAGCAGATTACGCGCAGAAAAAAAG
GATCTCAAGAAGATCCTTTGATCTTTTCTACGGGGTCTGACGCTCAGTGGAACGAAAACTCACGTTAAGG
GATTTTGGTCATGAGATTATCAAAAAGGATCTTCACCTAGATCCTTTTAAATTAAAAATGAAGTTTTAAA
TCAATCTAAAGTATATATGAGTAAACTTGGTCTGACAGTTACCAATGCTTAATCAGTGAGGCACCTATCT
CAGCGATCTGTCTATTTCGTTCATCCATAGTTGCCTGACTCCCCGTCGTGTAGATAACTACGATACGGGA
GGGCTTACCATCTGGCCCCAGTGCTGCAATGATACCGCGAGAACCACGCTCACCGGCTCCAGATTTATCA
GCAATAAACCAGCCAGCCGGAAGGGCCGAGCGCAGAAGTGGTCCTGCAACTTTATCCGCCTCCATCCAGT
CTATTAATTGTTGCCGGGAAGCTAGAGTAAGTAGTTCGCCAGTTAATAGTTTGCGCAACGTTGTTGCCAT
TGCTACAGGCATCGTGGTGTCACGCTCGTCGTTTGGTATGGCTTCATTCAGCTCCGGTTCCCAACGATCA
AGGCGAGTTACATGATCCCCCATGTTGTGCAAAAAAGCGGTTAGCTCCTTCGGTCCTCCGATCGTTGTCA
GAAGTAAGTTGGCCGCAGTGTTATCACTCATGGTTATGGCAGCACTGCATAATTCTCTTACTGTCATGCC
ATCCGTAAGATGCTTTTCTGTGACTGGTGAGTACTCAACCAAGTCATTCTGAGAATAGTGTATGCGGCGA
CCGAGTTGCTCTTGCCCGGCGTCAATACGGGATAATACCGCGCCACATAGCAGAACTTTAAAAGTGCTCA
TCATTGGAAAACGTTCTTCGGGGCGAAAACTCTCAAGGATCTTACCGCTGTTGAGATCCAGTTCGATGTA
ACCCACTCGTGCACCCAACTGATCTTCAGCATCTTTTACTTTCACCAGCGTTTCTGGGTGAGCAAAAACA
GGAAGGCAAAATGCCGCAAAAAAGGGAATAAGGGCGACACGGAAATGTTGAATACTCATACTCTTCCTTT
TTCAATATTATTGAAGCATTTATCAGGGTTATTGTCTCATGAGCGGATACATATTTGAATGTATTTAGAA
AAATAAACAAATAGGGGTTCCGCGCACATTTCCCCGAAAAGTGCCACCTAAA
Features (pLannotate 1.2.2; 15 found; start..end, strand, type, name):
    150..306     -  CDS            lacZα (fragment): LacZα fragment of β-galactosidase; lacZ fragment
    315..333     +  promoter       T7 promoter: promoter for bacteriophage T7 RNA polymerase
    474..598     +  protein_bind   attR1: mutant version of attR; recombination site for the Gateway® LR reaction LR Clonase™
    635..665     +  promoter       lac UV5 promoter: E. coli lac promoter with an "up" mutation
    689..718     +  promoter       cat promoter (fragment): promoter of the E. coli cat gene encoding chloramphenicol acetyltransferase
    719..1378    +  CDS            CmR: chloramphenicol acetyltransferase; cat; confers resistance to chloramphenicol
   1557..1715    +  CDS            ccdA (fragment): CCDA_ECO57 - Also known as H, letA. Experimental evidence at protein level: Swiss-Prot protein existence level 1. Antitoxin component of a type II toxin-antitoxin (TA) system which inhibits the post-segregational killing (PSK) of plasmid-free cells, also referred to as a plasmid addiction system. Binds to and blocks the activity of CcdB; will also remove bound CcdB protein from the CcdB-GyrA complex by forming a CcdA-CcdB complex, a process termed rejuvenation. Functions as a transcriptional corepressor for the ccdAB operon, repression also requires CcdB (By similarity). From Escherichia coli
   1720..2025    +  CDS            ccdB: CcdB, a bacterial toxin that poisons DNA gyrase; ccdB; Plasmids containing the ccdB gene cannot be propagated in standard E. coli strains.
   2066..2190    -  protein_bind   attR2: mutant version of attR; recombination site for the Gateway® LR reaction LR Clonase™
   2298..2345    -  CDS            lacI (fragment): lac repressor; lacI; The lac repressor binds to the lac operator to inhibit transcription in E. coli. This inhibition can be relieved by adding lactose or isopropyl-β-D-thiogalactopyranoside (IPTG).
   2382..2422    -  rep_origin     RSF ori (fragment): Plasmids containing the RSF 1030 origin of replication can be propagated in E. coli cells that contain additional plasmids with compatible origins.
   2500..3088    -  rep_origin     ori: high-copy-number ColE1/pMB1/pBR322/pUC origin of replication
   3259..4119    -  CDS            AmpR: β-lactamase; bla; confers resistance to ampicillin, carbenicillin, and related antibiotics
   4120..4224    -  promoter       AmpR promoter: bla
   4250..129     -  rep_origin     M13 ori (fragment) (across the origin): M13 bacteriophage origin of replication; arrow indicates direction of (+) strand synthesis
