[The description below was written by a language model from this plasmid's Addgene catalogue record and pLannotate feature annotations shown in this document.]
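Description:
LIIc F 4-5 is an empty acceptor backbone from a modular, type IIS restriction enzyme-based plasmid assembly kit designed for multigene expression, gene silencing and silencing rescue in plants. It is built on the Geneart pAMP cloning vector and is catalogued as a cloning vector with no insert. The depositor comments describe it as a LII/LIV backbone. They also call it a binary expression vector with the cassette placed "between the borders". However, the annotated 4,252 nt sequence shows no T-DNA borders, no Agrobacterium-compatible origin and no plant selection marker, so the feature table supports only a small E. coli cloning plasmid. The name suggests a level II vector in forward orientation spanning assembly positions 4 to 5, although the record does not spell this out.

Propagation relies on a high-copy ColE1/pUC-type origin and an ampicillin resistance gene (bla) with its own promoter. Short fragments annotated as M13 ori, RSF ori, lacI and lacZα appear to be backbone remnants. The functional core is a counter-selection cassette containing a chloramphenicol acetyltransferase gene with its cat promoter, a ccdA fragment and an intact ccdB gene. It is bounded by attR1 and attR2 sites that reflect its origin in a Gateway-style cassette, and a T7 promoter lies upstream. According to the depositor, this cassette was inserted by Esp3I cut-ligation and is flanked by defined type IIS fusion sites.

Because CcdB poisons DNA gyrase, the empty vector must be maintained in a ccdB-tolerant strain such as DB3.1 under both chloramphenicol and ampicillin. During assembly, incoming modules replace the ccdB/CmR cassette. In standard E. coli only correctly assembled products then yield colonies, under ampicillin selection.
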