Addgene plasmid #54371: LIIc F 4-5
Purpose: (Empty Backbone)
Depositing lab: Martin Parniske. Depositing organization: Ludwig-Maximilians-Universitaet Muenchen (LMU). Publication: A modular plasmid assembly kit for multigene expression, gene silencing and silencing rescue in plants. Binder A, Lambert J, Morbitzer R, Popp C, Ott T, Lahaye T, Parniske M. PLoS One. 2014 Feb 13;9(2):e88218. doi: 10.1371/journal.pone.0088218. eCollection 2014. PubMed 24551083.
Backbone
  Vector backbone: pAMP (Genart)
  Backbone manufacturer: Geneart
  Vector type: cloning vector
Growth in bacteria
  Bacterial resistance: Chloramphenicol and Ampicillin, 25 & 100 μg/mL
  Growth temperature: 37°C
  Growth strain: DB3.1
  Copy number: High Copy
Gene/Insert
  Gene/Insert name: None
Terms and licenses: Academic/Nonprofit Terms; Industry Terms: Not Available to Industry
Depositor comments: binary expression vector. LII/LIV backbone. ccdB cassettes (ccdB and chloramphenicol resistance gene) were added between the borders by Esp3I cut-ligation, flanked by appropriate type IIS fusion sites
How to cite: LIIc F 4-5 was a gift from Martin Parniske (Addgene plasmid # 54371 ; http://n2t.net/addgene:54371 ; RRID:Addgene_54371)
