>Addgene plasmid #54371 | LIIc F 4-5 | addgene partial sequence | sequence record 87751 | M13pUC-Fwd 5'-CCCAGTCACGACGTTGTAAAACG-3'
ACGACTCACTATAGGGCGAATTGGCGGAAGGCCGTCAAGGCCACGTGTCTTGTCCAGGCGCGCCATGAGC
TCTAAAGCTTCGCTCGAGCTGCGGCCGCACGGATCCTCGAATTCCCAAGCTTATCTCGACCCGAAGACAA
TGTCGCGGTGAGACCACAAGTTTGTACAAAAAAGCTGAACGAGAAACGTAAAATGATATAAATATCAATA
TATTAAATTAGATTTTGCATAAAAAACAGACTACATAATACTGTAAAACACAACATATCCAGTCACTATG
GCGGCCCCTCGAGGGGCCGCATTAGGCACCCCAGGCTTTACACTTTATGCTTCCGGCTCGTATAATGTGT
GGATTTTGAGTTAGGATCCGTCGAGATTTTCAGGAGCTAAGGAAGCTAAAATGGAGAAAAAAATCACTGG
ATATACCACCGTTGATATATCCCAATGGCATCGTAAAGAACATTTTGAGGCATTTCAGTCAGTTGCTCAA
TGTACCTATAACCAGACCGTTCAGCTGGATATTACGGCCTTTTTAAAGACCGTAAAGAAAAATAAGCACA
AGTTTTATCCGGCCTTTATTCACATTCTTGCCCGCCTGATGAATGCTCATCCGGAATTCCGTATGGCAAT
GAAAGACGGTGAGCTGGTGATATGGGATAGTGTTCACCCTTGTTACACCGTTTTCCATGAGCAAACTGAA
ACGTTTTCATCGCTCTGGAGTGAATACCACGACGATTTCCGGCAGTTTCTACACATATATTCGCAAGATG
TGGCGTGTTACGGTGAAAACCTGGCCTATTTCCCTAAAGGGTTTATTGAGAATATGTTTTTCGTCTCA
