>Addgene plasmid #54371 | LIIc F 4-5 | addgene partial sequence | sequence record 90842 | pRS414-R 5'-CACCTCTGACTTGAGCGTCG-3'
CGCCAGCAACGCGGCCTTTTTACGGTTCCTGGCCTTTTGCTGGCCTTTTGCTCATTAGGCACCCCAGGCT
TTACCCGAACGACCGAGCGCAGCGAGTCAGTGAGCGAGGAAGCGGAGAGCGCCCAATACGCAAGGAAACA
GCTATGACCATGTTAATGCAGCTGGCACGACAGGTTTCCCGACTGGAAAGCGGGCAGTGAGCGGAAGGCC
CATGAGGCCAGTCTTGTGCTCCATTAATTAAGAGGTACCTAGAATTCTGGGATCCAAGCGGCCGCTACCC
CGAAGACAACTCAGACATGAGACCCCAACCACTTTGTACAAGAAAGCTGAACGAGAAACGTAAAATGATA
TAAATATCAATATATTAAATTAGATTTTGCATAAAAAACAGACTACATAATACTGTAAAACACAACATAT
CCAGTCACTATGGTCGACCTGCAGACTGGCTGTGTATAAGGGAGCCTGACATTTATATTCCCCAGAACAT
CAGGTTAATGGCGTTTTTGATGTCATTTTCGCGGTGGCTGAGATCAGCCACTTCTTCCCCGATAACGGAA
ACCGGCACACTGGCCATATCGGTGGTCATCATGCGCCAGCTTTCATCCCCGATATGCACCACCGGGTAAA
GTTCACGGGGGACTTTATCTGACAGCAGACGTGCACTGGCCAGGGGGATCACCATCCGTCGCCCGGGCGT
GTCAATAATATCACTCTGTACATCCACAAACAGACGATAACGGCTCTCTCTTTTATAGGTGTAAACCTTA
AACTGCATTTCACCAGCCCCTGTTCTCGTCAGCAAAAGAGCCGTTCATTTCAATAAACCGGGCGACCTCA
GCCATCC
